>Addgene plasmid #124195 | KA1869_pGL4-UBCmin-luc2/Fgf4-A' | addgene full sequence | sequence record 239530 | Addgene NGS Result
TAATATTAAGGTACGGGAGGTATTGGACAGGCCGCAATAAAATATCTTTATTTTCATTACATCTGTGTGT
TGGTTTTTTGTGTGAATCGATAGTACTAACATACGCTCTCCATCAAAACAAAACGAAACAAAACAAACTA
GCAAAATAGGCTGTCCCCAGTGCAAGTGCAGGTGCCAGAACATTTCTCTGGCCTAACTGGCCGGTACCTG
AGCTCGCTAGCCTCGAGGATGGGGCGGTGAACGCCGATGATTATATAAGGACGCGCCGGGTGTGGCACAG
CTAGTTCCGTCGCAGCCGGGATTTGAATTCCTCGACTCTAGAGGATCTGGCCTCGGCGGCCAAGCTTGGC
AATCCGGTACTGTTGGTAAAGCCACCATGGAAGATGCCAAAAACATTAAGAAGGGCCCAGCGCCATTCTA
CCCACTCGAAGACGGGACCGCCGGCGAGCAGCTGCACAAAGCCATGAAGCGCTACGCCCTGGTGCCCGGC
ACCATCGCCTTTACCGACGCACATATCGAGGTGGACATTACCTACGCCGAGTACTTCGAGATGAGCGTTC
GGCTGGCAGAAGCTATGAAGCGCTATGGGCTGAATACAAACCATCGGATCGTGGTGTGCAGCGAGAATAG
CTTGCAGTTCTTCATGCCCGTGTTGGGTGCCCTGTTCATCGGTGTGGCTGTGGCCCCAGCTAACGACATC
TACAACGAGCGCGAGCTGCTGAACAGCATGGGCATCAGCCAGCCCACCGTCGTATTCGTGAGCAAGAAAG
GGCTGCAAAAGATCCTCAACGTGCAAAAGAAGCTACCGATCATACAAAAGATCATCATCATGGATAGCAA
GACCGACTACCAGGGCTTCCAAAGCATGTACACCTTCGTGACTTCCCATTTGCCACCCGGCTTCAACGAG
TACGACTTCGTGCCCGAGAGCTTCGACCGGGACAAAACCATCGCCCTGATCATGAACAGTAGTGGCAGTA
CCGGATTGCCCAAGGGCGTAGCCCTACCGCACCGCACCGCTTGTGTCCGATTCAGTCATGCCCGCGACCC
CATCTTCGGCAACCAGATCATCCCCGACACCGCTATCCTCAGCGTGGTGCCATTTCACCACGGCTTCGGC
ATGTTCACCACGCTGGGCTACTTGATCTGCGGCTTTCGGGTCGTGCTCATGTACCGCTTCGAGGAGGAGC
TATTCTTGCGCAGCTTGCAAGACTATAAGATTCAATCTGCCCTGCTGGTGCCCACACTATTTAGCTTCTT
CGCTAAGAGCACTCTCATCGACAAGTACGACCTAAGCAACTTGCACGAGATCGCCAGCGGCGGGGCGCCG
CTCAGCAAGGAGGTAGGTGAGGCCGTGGCCAAACGCTTCCACCTACCAGGCATCCGCCAGGGCTACGGCC
TGACAGAAACAACCAGCGCCATTCTGATCACCCCCGAAGGGGACGACAAGCCTGGCGCAGTAGGCAAGGT
GGTGCCCTTCTTCGAGGCTAAGGTGGTGGACTTGGACACCGGTAAGACACTGGGTGTGAACCAGCGCGGC
GAGCTGTGCGTCCGTGGCCCCATGATCATGAGCGGCTACGTTAACAACCCCGAGGCTACAAACGCTCTCA
TCGACAAGGACGGCTGGCTGCACAGCGGCGACATCGCCTACTGGGACGAGGACGAGCACTTCTTCATCGT
GGACCGGCTGAAGAGCCTGATCAAATACAAGGGCTACCAGGTAGCCCCAGCCGAACTGGAGAGCATCCTG
CTGCAACACCCCAACATCTTCGACGCCGGGGTCGCCGGCCTGCCCGACGACGATGCCGGCGAGCTGCCCG
CCGCAGTCGTCGTGCTGGAACACGGTAAAACCATGACCGAGAAGGAGATCGTGGACTATGTGGCCAGCCA
GGTTACAACCGCCAAGAAGCTGCGCGGTGGTGTTGTGTTCGTGGACGAGGTGCCTAAAGGACTGACCGGC
AAGTTGGACGCCCGCAAGATCCGCGAGATTCTCATTAAGGCCAAGAAGGGCGGCAAGATCGCCGTGTAAT
AATTCTAGAGTCGGGGCGGCCGGCCGCTTCGAGCAGACATGATAAGATACATTGATGAGTTTGGACAAAC
CACAACTAGAATGCAGTGAAAAAAATGCTTTATTTGTGAAATTTGTGATGCTATTGCTTTATTTGTAACC
ATTATAAGCTGCAATAAACAAGTTAACAACAACAATTGCATTCATTTTATGTTTCAGGTTCAGGGGGAGG
TGTGGGAGGTTTTTTAAAGCAAGTAAAACCTCTACAAATGTGGTAAAATCGATAAGGATCCGCTTCAGGG
AATGCTTCTCCCCAAGATGTTAAGACTCTGCTGGGAGACTTCTGAGCCACCTCCCGAATTAACTTTATGG
GAGGCTACAGACAGCAAGACTGGAAAATCTGATTGGCATTTTTTTTTTTTTTTGTCTTTCACATTCCTTT
AGAAAACTCTTTGTTTGGATGCTAATGGATACTTAAAATACTATTCTGTACCACAGCCCAAGATGGAAGA
AGCCACGCCCCAAAGCTGAGGTGGGAGCTCCTCCCAAACTTCCTTTCTGTCTGGTGGCTCACAGGACAAT
AAGATTTTGTGTTTTTTAAATCCAGGCCCTAGGCTCCAAGAGTGTTGTCGACCGATGCCCTTGAGAGCCT
TCAACCCAGTCAGCTCCTTCCGGTGGGCGCGGGGCATGACTATCGTCGCCGCACTTATGACTGTCTTCTT
TATCATGCAACTCGTAGGACAGGTGCCGGCAGCGCTCTTCCGCTTCCTCGCTCACTGACTCGCTGCGCTC
GGTCGTTCGGCTGCGGCGAGCGGTATCAGCTCACTCAAAGGCGGTAATACGGTTATCCACAGAATCAGGG
GATAACGCAGGAAAGAACATGTGAGCAAAAGGCCAGCAAAAGGCCAGGAACCGTAAAAAGGCCGCGTTGC
TGGCGTTTTTCCATAGGCTCCGCCCCCCTGACGAGCATCACAAAAATCGACGCTCAAGTCAGAGGTGGCG
AAACCCGACAGGACTATAAAGATACCAGGCGTTTCCCCCTGGAAGCTCCCTCGTGCGCTCTCCTGTTCCG
ACCCTGCCGCTTACCGGATACCTGTCCGCCTTTCTCCCTTCGGGAAGCGTGGCGCTTTCTCATAGCTCAC
GCTGTAGGTATCTCAGTTCGGTGTAGGTCGTTCGCTCCAAGCTGGGCTGTGTGCACGAACCCCCCGTTCA
GCCCGACCGCTGCGCCTTATCCGGTAACTATCGTCTTGAGTCCAACCCGGTAAGACACGACTTATCGCCA
CTGGCAGCAGCCACTGGTAACAGGATTAGCAGAGCGAGGTATGTAGGCGGTGCTACAGAGTTCTTGAAGT
GGTGGCCTAACTACGGCTACACTAGAAGAACAGTATTTGGTATCTGCGCTCTGCTGAAGCCAGTTACCTT
CGGAAAAAGAGTTGGTAGCTCTTGATCCGGCAAACAAACCACCGCTGGTAGCGGTGGTTTTTTTGTTTGC
AAGCAGCAGATTACGCGCAGAAAAAAAGGATCTCAAGAAGATCCTTTGATCTTTTCTACGGGGTCTGACG
CTCAGTGGAACGAAAACTCACGTTAAGGGATTTTGGTCATGAGATTATCAAAAAGGATCTTCACCTAGAT
CCTTTTAAATTAAAAATGAAGTTTTAAATCAATCTAAAGTATATATGAGTAAACTTGGTCTGACAGCGGC
CGCAAATGCTAAACCACTGCAGTGGTTACCAGTGCTTGATCAGTGAGGCACCGATCTCAGCGATCTGCCT
ATTTCGTTCGTCCATAGTGGCCTGACTCCCCGTCGTGTAGATCACTACGATTCGTGAGGGCTTACCATCA
GGCCCCAGCGCAGCAATGATGCCGCGAGAGCCGCGTTCACCGGCCCCCGATTTGTCAGCAATGAACCAGC
CAGCAGGGAGGGCCGAGCGAAGAAGTGGTCCTGCTACTTTGTCCGCCTCCATCCAGTCTATGAGCTGCTG
TCGTGATGCTAGAGTAAGAAGTTCGCCAGTGAGTAGTTTCCGAAGAGTTGTGGCCATTGCTACTGGCATC
GTGGTATCACGCTCGTCGTTCGGTATGGCTTCGTTCAACTCTGGTTCCCAGCGGTCAAGCCGGGTCACAT
GATCACCCATATTATGAAGAAATGCAGTCAGCTCCTTAGGGCCTCCGATCGTTGTCAGAAGTAAGTTGGC
CGCGGTGTTGTCGCTCATGGTAATGGCAGCACTACACAATTCTCTTACCGTCATGCCATCCGTAAGATGC
TTTTCCGTGACCGGCGAGTACTCAACCAAGTCGTTTTGTGAGTAGTGTATACGGCGACCAAGCTGCTCTT
GCCCGGCGTCTATACGGGACAACACCGCGCCACATAGCAGTACTTTGAAAGTGCTCATCATCGGGAATCG
TTCTTCGGGGCGGAAAGACTCAAGGATCTTGCCGCTATTGAGATCCAGTTCGATATAGCCCACTCTTGCA
CCCAGTTGATCTTCAGCATCTTTTACTTTCACCAGCGTTTCGGGGTGTGCAAAAACAGGCAAGCAAAATG
CCGCAAAGAAGGGAATGAGTGCGACACGAAAATGTTGGATGCTCATACTCGTCCTTTTTCAATATTATTG
AAGCATTTATCAGGGTTACTAGTACGTCTCTCAAGGATAAGTAAG
Features (pLannotate 1.2.2; 10 found; start..end, strand, type, name):
     36..84      +  polyA_signal   poly(A) signal: synthetic polyadenylation signal
     98..189     +  misc_feature   pause site: RNA polymerase II transcriptional pause signal from the human α2 globin gene
    230..305     +  promoter       UbC promoter (fragment): human ubiquitin C promoter
    377..2029    +  CDS            luciferase: firefly luciferase synthetic luc2 version of the luciferase gene
   2073..2194    -  polyA_signal   SV40 poly(A) signal: SV40 polyadenylation signal
   2217..2285    -  CDS            large T antigen (fragment): large T antigen from SV40 (simian virus 40)
   2637..2768    +  CDS            TcR (fragment): tetracycline efflux protein; tet; confers resistance to tetracycline
   2948..3536    -  rep_origin     ori: high-copy-number ColE1/pMB1/pBR322/pUC origin of replication
   3736..4596    -  CDS            AmpR: β-lactamase confers resistance to ampicillin, carbenicillin, and related antibiotics
   4597..4638    -  promoter       AmpR promoter (fragment): bla
