[The description below was written by a language model from this plasmid's Addgene catalogue record and pLannotate feature annotations shown in this document.]
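Description:
KA1869_pGL4-UBCmin-luc2/Fgf4-A' is a firefly luciferase reporter plasmid built on a pGL4-derived backbone (pGL4-UBCmin-luc2) and designed to measure the activity of a mouse Fgf4 enhancer. It is a small, 4,665 nt plasmid that replicates in E. coli at high copy from a ColE1/pUC-type origin. It is selected with ampicillin through the β-lactamase gene and its bla promoter.

The reporter unit consists of a short fragment of the human ubiquitin C promoter, acting as a minimal promoter (UBCmin), upstream of the synthetic luc2 coding sequence, which is followed by an SV40 polyadenylation region. A minimal promoter of this kind should give low basal expression on its own, so luciferase output depends largely on the regulatory activity of the linked enhancer fragment. Upstream of the promoter lie a synthetic poly(A) signal and an RNA polymerase II transcriptional pause site from the human α2 globin gene. These standard pGL4 elements block read-through transcription from the backbone and so lower background signal. The short large T antigen and tetracycline-resistance fragments in the annotation appear to be incidental matches or backbone remnants, not functional genes.

The Fgf4 enhancer itself is not annotated in the feature table, and the cloning sites are recorded as unknown, so its position relative to the luc2 cassette cannot be determined from the record. Nor does the record explain the "A'" designation in the name. The associated study concerns enhancer activation during reprogramming to naive pluripotency, which fits use of this plasmid in transfection-based assays of Fgf4 enhancer activity.
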