Addgene plasmid #124195: KA1869_pGL4-UBCmin-luc2/Fgf4-A'
Purpose: Luciferase reporter driven by the Fgf4 enhancer
Depositing lab: Hans Schöler. Publication: Esrrb Unlocks Silenced Enhancers for Reprogramming to Naive Pluripotency. Adachi K, Kopp W, Wu G, Heising S, Greber B, Stehling M, Arauzo-Bravo MJ, Boerno ST, Timmermann B, Vingron M, Scholer HR. Cell Stem Cell. 2018 Aug 2;23(2):266-275.e6. doi: 10.1016/j.stem.2018.05.020. Epub 2018 Jun 14. PubMed 29910149.
Backbone
  Vector backbone: pGL4-UBCmin-luc2
  Vector type: Luciferase
Growth in bacteria
  Bacterial resistance: Ampicillin, 100 μg/mL
  Growth temperature: 37°C
  Growth strain: DH5alpha
  Copy number: High Copy
Gene/Insert
  Gene/Insert name: Fgf4 enhancer
  Species: M. musculus (mouse)
  Promoter: UBCmin
  Cloning method: Restriction Enzyme; 5′ cloning site Unknown (unknown if destroyed)
Terms and licenses: Academic/Nonprofit Terms; Industry Terms: Not Available to Industry
How to cite: KA1869_pGL4-UBCmin-luc2/Fgf4-A' was a gift from Hans Schöler (Addgene plasmid # 124195 ; http://n2t.net/addgene:124195 ; RRID:Addgene_124195)
